>Addgene plasmid #119249 | pJMP1106 | addgene full sequence | sequence record 232382 | Addgene NGS Result
AGCTTATCGGCCAGCCTCGCAGAGCAGGATTCCCGTTGAGCACCGCCAGGTGCGAATAAGGGACAGTGAA
GAAGGAACACCCGCTCGCGGGTGGGCCTACTTCACCTATCCTGCCCGGCTGACGCCGTTGGATACACCAA
GGAAAGTCTACACGAACCCTTTGGCAAAATCCTGTATATCGTGCGAAAAAGGATGGATATACCGAAAAAA
TCGCTATAATGACCCCGAAGCAGGGTTATGCAGCGGAAAGTATACCTTAAGGAATCCCCTGATAACGCAG
GAAAGAACATGTGAGCAAAAGGCCAGCAAAAGGCCAGGAACCGTAAAAAGGCCGCACTCCCTGCCTCTGT
CATCACGATACTGTGATGCCATGGCTAATTCCCATGTCAGCCGTTAAGTGTTCCTGTGTCACTCAAAATT
GCTTTGAGAGGCTCTAAGGGCTTCTCAGTGCGTTACATCCCTGGCTTGTTGTCCACAACCGTTAAACCTT
AAAAGCTTTAAAAGCCTTATATATTCTTTTTTTTCTTATAAAACTTAAAACCTTAGAGGCTATTTAAGTT
GCTGATTTATATTAATTTTATTGTTCAAACATGAGAGCTTAGTACGTGAAACATGAGAGCTTAGTACGTT
AGCCATGAGAGCTTAGTACGTTAGCCATGAGGGTTTAGTTCGTTAAACATGAGAGCTTAGTACGTTAAAC
ATGAGAGCTTAGTACGTGAAACATGAGAGCTTAGTACGTACTATCAACAGGTTGAACTGCTGATCTTCAG
ATCCTCTACGCCGGACGCATCGTGGCCGGATCTTGCGGCCGCAAAAATTAAAAATGAAGTTTTAAATCAA
TCTAAAGTATATATGAGTAAACTTGGTCTGACAGTTACCAATGCTTAATCAGTGAGGCACCAATAACTGC
CTTTGATCTTTTCTACGGGGTCTGACGCTCAGTGGAACGAAAACTCACGTTAAGGGATTTTGGTCATGAG
ATTATCAAAAAGGATCTTCACCTAGATCCTTTTAAATTAAAAATGAAGTTTTAAATCAATCTAAAGTATA
TATGAGTAAACTTGGTCTGACAGTTACCAATGCTTAATCAGTGAGGCACCTATCTCAGCGATCTGTCTAT
TTCGTTCATCCATAGTTGCCTGACTCCCCGTCGTGTAGATAACTACGATACGGGAGGGCTTACCATCTGG
CCCCAGTGCTGCAATGATACCGCGGGACCCACGCTCACCGGCTCCAGATTTATCAGCAATAAACCAGCCA
GCCGGAAGGGCCGAGCGCAGAAGTGGTCCTGCAACTTTATCCGCCTCCATCCAGTCTATTAATTGTTGCC
GGGAAGCTAGAGTAAGTAGTTCGCCAGTTAATAGTTTGCGCAACGTTGTTGCCATTGCTACAGGCATCGT
GGTGTCACGCTCGTCGTTTGGTATGGCTTCATTCAGCTCCGGTTCCCAACGATCAAGGCGAGTTACATGA
TCCCCCATGTTGTGCAAAAAAGCGGTTAGCTCCTTCGGTCCTCCGATCGTTGTCAGAAGTAAGTTGGCCG
CAGTGTTATCACTCATGGTTATGGCAGCACTGCATAATTCTCTTACTGTCATGCCATCCGTAAGATGCTT
TTCTGTGACTGGTGAGTACTCAACCAAGTCATTCTGAGAATAGTGTATGCGGCGACCGAGTTGCTCTTGC
CCGGCGTCAATACGGGATAATACCGCGCCACATAGCAGAACTTTAAAAGTGCTCATCATTGGAAAACGTT
CTTCGGGGCGAAAACTCTCAAGGATCTTACCGCTGTTGAGATCCAGTTCGATGTAACCCACTCGTGCACC
CAACTGATCTTCAGCATCTTTTACTTTCACCAGCGTTTCTGGGTGAGCAAAAACAGGAAGGCAAAATGCC
GCAAAAAAGGGAATAAGGGCGACACGGAAATGTTGAATACTCATACTCTTCCTTTTTCAATATTATTGAA
GCATTTATCAGGGTTATTGTCTCATGAGCGGATACATATTTGAATGTATTTAGAAAAATAAACAAATAGG
GGTTCCGCGCACATTTCCCCGAAAAGTGCCACCTGACGTCTAAGAAACCATTATTATCATGACATTAACC
TATAAAAATAGGCGTATCACGAGGCCCTTTCGTCTCGCGCGTTTCGGTGACGACGGTGAAAACCTCTGAC
ACATGCAGCTCCCGGAGACGGTCACAGCTTGTCTGTAAGCGGATGCCGGGAGCAGACAAGCCCGTCAGGG
CGCGTCAGCGGGTGTTGGCGGGTGTCGGGGCTGGCTTAACTATGCGGCATCAGAGCAGATTGTACTGAGA
GTGCACCATATGCGGTGTGAAATACCGCACAGATGCGTAAGGAGAAAATACCGCATCAGGCGCCATTCGC
CATTCAGGCTGCGCAACTGTTGGGAAGGGCGATCGGTGCGGGCCTCTTCGCTATTACGCCAGCTAGAGGA
CCAGCCGCGTAACCTGGCAAAATCGGTTACGGTTGAGTAATAAATGGATGCCCTGCGTAAGCAGGTGTGG
GCGGACAATAAAGTCTTAAACTGAACAAAATAGATCTAAACTATGACAATAAAGTCTTAAACTAGACAGA
ATAGTTGTAAACTGAAATCAGTCCAGTTATGCTGTGAAAAAGCATACTGGACTTTTGTTATGGCTAAAGC
AAACTCTTCATTTTCTGAAGTGCAAATTGCCCGTCGTATTAAAGAGGGGCGTGGGGTTCGAGGTCGACGG
TATCGATAAGCTAGCTTAATTAGCTGAGCTTGGACTCCTGTTGATAGATCCAGTAATGACCTCAGAACTC
CATCTGGATTTGTTCAGAACGCTCGGTTGCCGCCGGGCGTTTTTTATTGGTGAGAATCCAAGCTAGACTG
CGATGAGTGGCAGGGCGGGGCGTAATTTTTTTAAGGCAGTTATTGGTGCCCTTAAACGCCTGGGGTAATG
ACTCTCTAGCTTGAGGCATCAAATAAAACGAAAGGCTCAGTCGAAAGACTGGGCCTTTCGTTTTATCTGT
TGTTTGTCGGTGAACGCTCTCCTGAGTAGGACAAATCCGCCGCTAGGAGCTTGCGGCCCGGACGATGAGC
TCGAATTGGGGATCTTGAAGTACCTATTCCGAAGTTCCTATTCTCTAGAAAGTATAGGAACTTCAGAGCG
CTTTTGAAGCTGATGCTCGAGTGCTTAAAAACTTACTCAATGGAATAATTCTAGATAATTCTTAGGCCAC
ACGTTCAAGTGCAGCCACAGGATAAATTTGCACTGAGCCTGGGTGGGATTCGGACTCGACCGCATAGCCT
TCAGGAGTGAGTTTTGTGCAATACCAACCGACGACTTGACCCTGCCAAGCGGCACCAGATTTCTTGCGTA
CGCGATCCCCTAAGCCAAAGGTGGCACTCAGGGGAAGCGCAAACTGCCCTGCAACGGGAGCGTTGGCTTC
ATCGCTACTTTGACCCATGTCGAATCCTTCTTGTGAATCTATTATGGCGACAAGCAAATCGAGCTCTGAC
TGCCTACCCCACAACAACTATCAGAAAGCACCAGCACAACGGCTGCCTAACTTTGTTTTAGGGCGACTGC
CCTGCTGCGTAACATCGTTGCTGCTCCATAACATCAAACATCGACCCACGGCGTAACGCGCTTGCTGCTT
GGATGCCCGAGGCATAGACTGTACAAAAAAACAGTCATAACAAGCCATGAAAACCGCCACTGCGCCGTTA
CCACCGCTGCGTTCGGTCAAGGTTCTGGACCAGTTGCGTGAGCGCATACGCTACTTGCATTACAGTTTAC
GAACCGAACAGGCTTATGTCAACTGGGTTCGTGAATTATCCATTGCTGTTGACAAAGGGAATCAGGCTCG
AGAGTTCAACAGACAGCCTTCGTTCTTATGGCCGTTCAGGAGGAAGTTCCTATTCCGAAGTTCCTATTCT
CTAGAAAGTATAGGAACTTCTTGAGAAGAGAAAAGAAAACCGCCGATCCTGTCCACCGCATTACTGCAAG
GTAGTGGACAAGACCGGCGGTCTTAAGTTTTTTGGCTGAAACGAATGACGAAAAGGCTGTCTGAGCAAAT
CCAGGAGGTCGTTTAAACCGTATTAGCCCGGTATTTTGGAAATAGCGGAAGCACTGACTTTTGTTATCAA
TAAAAAAGGCCCCCCGTTAGGGAGGCCTTATTGTTCGTCTACTCGGAAGAGCGAGAGACAACAGAACGGT
CAGCCACATGAATTCAAAAAAAAAGCACCGACTCGGTGCCACTTTTTCAAGTTGATAACGGACTAGCCTT
ATTTAAACTTGCTATGCTGTTTCCAGCATAGCTCTTAAACAGACCGCTAAACTGAAAGTTCCACACATTA
TACGAGCCGGATGATTAATTGTCAACAGCTCATTTCAGAATATTTGCCAGAACCGGAATTCTTTCAGCTC
AGTCGATAGGTAGTAGGCAAGAGTAGTCGCACCTTTGGTCGAAAAAAAAAGCCCGCACTGTCAGGTGCGG
GCTTTTTTCTGTGTTTCCCCAAAAGTAAAAACCCGCCGAAGCGGGTTTTTACGTAAAACAGGTGAAACTG
ACCAGACGAGAAGGCTTTGGAGGTGATAATGGGGCTCAAGGACCCGGGAGGCAGATAGGTAGGCATGGCC
CCCATTTTCAATACAAGCAACGCATGAGAAAGCCCCCGGAAGATCACCTTCCGGGGGCTTTTTTATTGCG
CTCCGGCAATTAAAAAAGCGGCTAACCACGCCGCTTTTTTTACGTCTGCAGAGCTCATAGGCAAGCGAAT
CGTGATGCCTCTTAGCCAGTACTAGTATGGATAAGAAATACTCAATAGGCTTAGCTATCGGCACAAATAG
CGTCGGATGGGCGGTGATCACTGATGAATATAAGGTTCCGTCTAAAAAGTTCAAGGTTCTGGGAAATACA
GACCGCCACAGTATCAAAAAAAATCTTATAGGGGCTCTTTTATTTGACAGTGGAGAGACAGCGGAAGCGA
CTCGTCTCAAACGGACAGCTCGTAGAAGGTATACACGTCGGAAGAATCGTATTTGTTATCTACAGGAGAT
TTTTTCAAATGAGATGGCGAAAGTAGATGATAGTTTCTTTCATCGACTTGAAGAGTCTTTTTTGGTGGAA
GAAGACAAGAAGCATGAACGTCATCCTATTTTTGGAAATATAGTAGATGAAGTTGCTTATCATGAGAAAT
ATCCAACTATCTATCATCTGCGAAAAAAATTGGTAGATTCTACTGATAAAGCGGATTTGCGCTTAATCTA
TTTGGCCTTAGCGCATATGATTAAGTTTCGTGGTCATTTTTTGATTGAGGGAGATTTAAATCCTGATAAT
AGTGATGTGGACAAACTATTTATCCAGTTGGTACAAACCTACAATCAATTATTTGAAGAAAACCCTATTA
ACGCAAGTGGAGTAGATGCTAAAGCGATTCTTTCTGCACGATTGAGTAAATCAAGACGATTAGAAAATCT
CATTGCTCAGCTCCCCGGTGAGAAGAAAAATGGCTTATTTGGGAATCTCATTGCTTTGTCATTGGGTTTG
ACCCCTAATTTTAAATCAAATTTTGATTTGGCAGAAGATGCTAAATTACAGCTTTCAAAAGATACTTACG
ATGATGATTTAGATAATTTATTGGCGCAAATTGGAGATCAATATGCTGATTTGTTTTTGGCAGCTAAGAA
TTTATCAGATGCTATTTTACTTTCAGATATCCTAAGAGTAAATACTGAAATAACTAAGGCTCCCCTATCA
GCTTCAATGATTAAACGCTACGATGAACATCATCAAGACTTGACTCTTTTAAAAGCTTTAGTTCGACAAC
AACTTCCAGAAAAGTATAAAGAAATCTTTTTTGATCAATCAAAAAACGGATATGCAGGTTATATTGATGG
GGGAGCTAGCCAAGAAGAATTTTATAAATTTATCAAACCAATTTTAGAAAAAATGGATGGTACTGAGGAA
TTATTGGTGAAACTAAATCGTGAAGATTTGCTGCGCAAGCAACGGACCTTTGACAACGGCTCTATTCCCC
ATCAAATTCACTTGGGTGAGCTGCATGCTATTTTGAGAAGACAAGAAGACTTTTATCCATTTTTAAAAGA
CAATCGTGAGAAGATTGAAAAAATCTTGACTTTTCGAATCCCTTATTATGTTGGTCCATTGGCGCGTGGC
AATAGTCGTTTTGCATGGATGACTCGGAAGTCTGAAGAAACAATTACCCCATGGAATTTTGAAGAAGTTG
TCGATAAAGGTGCTTCAGCTCAATCATTTATTGAACGCATGACAAACTTTGATAAAAATCTTCCAAATGA
AAAAGTACTACCAAAACATAGTTTGCTTTATGAGTATTTTACGGTTTATAACGAATTGACAAAGGTCAAA
TATGTTACTGAAGGAATGCGAAAACCAGCATTTCTTTCAGGTGAACAGAAGAAAGCCATTGTTGATTTAC
TCTTCAAAACAAATCGAAAAGTAACCGTTAAGCAATTAAAAGAAGATTATTTCAAAAAAATAGAATGTTT
TGATAGTGTTGAAATTTCAGGAGTTGAAGATAGATTTAATGCTTCATTAGGTACCTACCATGATTTGCTA
AAAATTATTAAAGATAAAGATTTTTTGGATAATGAAGAAAATGAAGATATCTTAGAGGATATTGTTTTAA
CATTGACCTTATTTGAAGATAGGGAGATGATTGAGGAAAGACTTAAAACATATGCTCACCTCTTTGATGA
TAAGGTGATGAAACAGCTTAAACGTCGCCGTTATACTGGTTGGGGACGTTTGTCTCGAAAATTGATTAAT
GGTATTAGGGATAAGCAATCTGGCAAAACAATATTAGATTTTTTGAAATCAGATGGTTTTGCCAATCGCA
ATTTTATGCAGCTGATCCATGATGATAGTTTGACATTTAAAGAAGACATTCAAAAAGCACAAGTGTCTGG
ACAAGGCGATAGTTTACATGAACATATTGCAAATTTAGCTGGTAGCCCTGCTATTAAAAAAGGTATTTTA
CAGACTGTAAAAGTTGTTGATGAATTGGTCAAAGTAATGGGGCGGCATAAGCCAGAAAATATCGTTATTG
AAATGGCACGTGAAAATCAGACAACTCAAAAGGGCCAGAAAAATTCGCGAGAGCGTATGAAACGAATCGA
AGAAGGTATCAAAGAATTAGGAAGTCAGATTCTTAAAGAGCATCCTGTTGAAAATACTCAATTGCAAAAT
GAAAAGCTCTATCTCTATTATCTCCAAAATGGAAGAGACATGTATGTGGACCAAGAATTAGATATTAATC
GTTTAAGTGATTATGATGTCGATGCCATTGTTCCACAAAGTTTCCTTAAAGACGATTCAATAGACAATAA
GGTCTTAACGCGTTCTGATAAAAATCGTGGTAAATCGGATAACGTTCCAAGTGAAGAAGTAGTCAAAAAG
ATGAAAAACTATTGGAGACAACTTCTAAACGCCAAGTTAATCACTCAACGTAAGTTTGATAATTTAACGA
AAGCTGAACGTGGAGGTTTGAGTGAACTTGATAAAGCTGGTTTTATCAAACGCCAATTGGTTGAAACTCG
CCAAATCACTAAGCATGTGGCACAAATTTTGGATAGTCGCATGAATACTAAATACGATGAAAATGATAAA
CTTATTCGAGAGGTTAAAGTGATTACCTTAAAATCTAAATTAGTTTCTGACTTCCGAAAAGATTTCCAAT
TCTATAAAGTACGTGAGATTAACAATTACCATCATGCCCATGATGCGTATCTAAATGCCGTCGTTGGAAC
TGCTTTGATTAAGAAATATCCAAAACTTGAATCGGAGTTTGTCTATGGTGATTATAAAGTTTATGATGTT
CGTAAAATGATTGCTAAGTCTGAGCAAGAAATAGGCAAAGCAACCGCAAAATATTTCTTTTACTCTAATA
TCATGAACTTCTTCAAAACAGAAATTACACTTGCAAATGGAGAGATTCGCAAACGCCCTCTAATCGAAAC
TAATGGGGAAACTGGAGAAATTGTCTGGGATAAAGGGCGAGATTTTGCCACAGTGCGCAAAGTATTGTCC
ATGCCCCAAGTCAATATTGTCAAGAAAACAGAAGTACAGACAGGCGGATTCTCCAAGGAGTCAATTTTAC
CAAAAAGAAATTCGGACAAGCTTATTGCTCGTAAAAAAGACTGGGATCCAAAAAAATATGGTGGTTTTGA
TAGTCCAACGGTAGCTTATTCAGTCCTAGTGGTTGCTAAGGTGGAAAAAGGGAAATCGAAGAAGTTAAAA
TCCGTTAAAGAGTTACTAGGGATCACAATTATGGAAAGAAGTTCCTTTGAAAAAAATCCGATTGACTTTT
TAGAAGCTAAAGGATATAAGGAAGTTAAAAAAGACTTAATCATTAAACTACCTAAATATAGTCTTTTTGA
GTTAGAAAACGGTCGTAAACGGATGCTGGCTAGTGCCGGAGAATTACAAAAAGGAAATGAGCTGGCTCTG
CCAAGCAAATATGTGAATTTTTTATATTTAGCTAGTCATTATGAAAAGTTGAAGGGTAGTCCAGAAGATA
ACGAACAAAAACAATTGTTTGTGGAGCAGCATAAGCATTATTTAGATGAGATTATTGAGCAAATCAGTGA
ATTTTCTAAGCGTGTTATTTTAGCAGATGCCAATTTAGATAAAGTTCTTAGTGCATATAACAAACATAGA
GACAAACCAATACGTGAACAAGCAGAAAATATTATTCATTTATTTACGTTGACGAATCTTGGAGCTCCCG
CTGCTTTTAAATATTTTGATACAACAATTGATCGTAAACGATATACGTCTACAAAAGAAGTTTTAGATGC
CACTCTTATCCATCAATCCATCACTGGTCTTTATGAAACACGCATTGATTTGAGTCAGCTAGGAGGTGAC
GCGGCCGCGGAGCAGAAACTCATCTCTGAAGAAGATCTGGAACAAAAGTTGATTTCAGAAGAAGATCTGG
AACAGAAGCTCATCTCTGAGGAAGATCTGTAATAAGGCGCGCCTCCTTAATGGGACTTGCAGCCTCGGTA
CCAAATTCCAGAAAAGACACCCGAAAGGGTGTTTTTTCGTTTTGGTCCCACAGAATGAGCATCATGGCTC
TAGTCGACATCGGAGAAGAGTACGGCTCTTTTAACCGCCTCAAGAACCAGATAAGTGAAATCTAGTTCCA
AACTATTTTGTCATTTTTAATTTTCGTATTAGCTTACGACGCTACACCCAGTTCCCATCTATTTTGTCAC
TCTTCCCTAAATAATCCTTAAAAACTCCATTTCCACCCCTCCCAGTTCCCAACTATTTTGTCCGCCCACA
GCGGGGCATTTTTCTTCCTGTTATGTTTGGGCGCTGCATTAATGAATCGGCCAACGCGCGGGGAGAGGCG
GTTTGCGTATTGGGCGCTCTTCCGCTTCCTCGCTCACTGACCCGCTGCGCTCGGTCGTTCGGCTGCGGCG
AGCGGTATCAG
Features (pLannotate 1.2.2; 27 found; start..end, strand, type, name):
      8..116     -  oriT           oriT: incP origin of transfer
    335..374     -  CDS            λ integrase (fragment): integrase from phage λ; int
    385..773     -  rep_origin     R6K γ ori: γ replication origin from E. coli plasmid R6K; requires the R6K initiator protein pi for replication
    876..901     -  CDS            bla(M) (fragment): β-lactamase lacking the signal sequence; bla(M); allows cytosolic expression of β-lactamase
   1074..1934    -  CDS            AmpR: β-lactamase; bla; confers resistance to ampicillin, carbenicillin, and related antibiotics
   1935..2039    -  promoter       AmpR promoter: bla
   2134..2169    +  CDS            rop (fragment): Rop protein, which maintains plasmids at low copy number; rop
   2271..2370    +  misc_feature   bom (fragment): basis of mobility region from pBR322
   2376..2444    -  CDS            lacZα (fragment): LacZα fragment of β-galactosidase; lacZ fragment
   2516..2714    -  mobile_element Tn7R (fragment): mini-Tn7 element (right end of the Tn7 transposon) Tn7
   2718..2742    -  misc_feature   MCS (fragment): pBluescript multiple cloning site
   2763..2857    +  terminator     lambda t0 terminator: transcription terminator from phage lambda
   2867..2896    +  CDS            CmR (fragment): chloramphenicol acetyltransferase confers resistance to chloramphenicol
   2960..3046    +  terminator     rrnB T1 terminator: Escherichia coli rrnB; transcription terminator T1 from the E. coli rrnB gene
   3111..3144    +  protein_bind   FRT (minimal): supports FLP-mediated excision but not integration (Turan and Bode, 2011) FLP recombinase from the Saccharomyces cerevisiae 2μ plasmid
   3212..3448    -  CDS            TpR: E. coli plasmid-associated dihydrofolate reductase; dhfrIIb from plasmid R388; confers resistance to trimethoprim
   3530..3596    -  ncRNA          AAC AAD leader (fragment): Accession: RF02912 - putative aminoglycoside riboswitch / attI site
   3774..3802    -  promoter       Pc promoter: intI1 (promoter lies within the coding sequence); class 1 integron promoter
   3893..3940    +  protein_bind   FRT: FLP-mediated recombination occurs in the 8-bp core sequence TCTAGAAA (Turan and Bode, 2011). FLP recombinase from the Saccharomyces cerevisiae 2μ plasmid
   4225..4292    -  misc_RNA       tracrRNA (fragment): trans-activating CRISPR RNA for the Streptococcus pyogenes CRISPR/Cas9 system
   4310..4330    +  CDS            mRFP1 (fragment): monomeric derivative of DsRed (Campbell et al., 2002)
   4336..4365    -  promoter       trc promoter: strong E. coli promoter; hybrid between the trp and lac UV5 promoters
   4451..4537    -  ncRNA          Thr leader (fragment): Accession: RF00506 - Threonine operon leader
   4787..8890    +  CDS            dCas9: catalytically dead mutant of the Cas9 endonuclease from the Streptococcus pyogenes Type II CRISPR/Cas system RNA-guided DNA-binding protein that lacks endonuclease activity due to the D10A mutation in the RuvC catalytic domain and the H840A mutation in the HNH catalytic domain
   8900..8989    +  CDS            3xMyc: 3 tandem Myc epitope tags
   9145..9310    -  mobile_element Tn7L: mini-Tn7 element (left end of the Tn7 transposon) Tn7
   9343..9397    -  CDS            lacI (fragment): lac repressor; lacI; The lac repressor binds to the lac operator to inhibit transcription in E. coli. This inhibition can be relieved by adding lactose or isopropyl-β-D-thiogalactopyranoside (IPTG).
