[The description below was written by a language model from this plasmid's Addgene catalogue record and pLannotate feature annotations shown in this document.]
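Description:
pJMP1106 is a 9.5 kb bacterial plasmid from the Mobile-CRISPRi system, recorded by its depositors simply as a construction intermediate. It is built on an R6K γ origin, which replicates only in hosts that supply the pi initiator protein, so it acts as a conditional (suicide) replicon elsewhere. An incP origin of transfer allows it to be mobilised by conjugation into recipient bacteria. In the cloning host it is maintained by ampicillin resistance (AmpR with its own promoter), which sits in the backbone outside the transposon. Several short annotated fragments (λ integrase, rop, bom, lacZα, CmR, lacI, Thr leader) are probably remnants of earlier cloning steps or chance matches rather than functional parts.

The payload lies between the Tn7R and Tn7L ends, forming a mini-Tn7 element that could be inserted into a chromosome when Tn7 transposase is provided; no transposase genes are annotated on this plasmid. Within the transposon, a trimethoprim resistance gene (dihydrofolate reductase from R388) driven by the class 1 integron Pc promoter is flanked by FRT sites, permitting FLP-mediated removal of the marker after integration. Lambda t0 and rrnB T1 terminators lie upstream of this cassette. A trc promoter drives a single guide RNA, seen in the table as a short mRFP1 match (the rfp-targeting spacer, NT1/RR1) followed by the S. pyogenes tracrRNA-derived scaffold. On the opposite strand is dCas9 (D10A and H840A) fused to a C-terminal 3xMyc tag; no promoter for dCas9 is annotated. Together these parts constitute an rfp-targeting CRISPR interference cassette, suited to testing knockdown of a red fluorescent reporter.
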