Addgene plasmid #119249: pJMP1106
Purpose: construction intermediate
Depositing lab: Carol Gross & Jason Peters & Oren Rosenberg. Depositing organization: University of California, San Francisco (UCSF). Publication: Enabling genetic analysis of diverse bacteria with Mobile-CRISPRi. Peters JM, Koo BM, Patino R, Heussler GE, Hearne CC, Qu J, Inclan YF, Hawkins JS, Lu CHS, Silvis MR, Harden MM, Osadnik H, Peters JE, Engel JN, Dutton RJ, Grossman AD, Gross CA, Rosenberg OS. Nat Microbiol. 2019 Jan 7. pii: 10.1038/s41564-018-0327-z. doi: 10.1038/s41564-018-0327-z. PubMed 30617347.
Backbone
  Vector backbone: R6Kgamma
  Vector type: Bacterial Expression
  Selectable markers: Trimethoprim
Growth in bacteria
  Bacterial resistance: Ampicillin, 100 μg/mL
  Growth temperature: 37°C
  Growth strain: BW25141
  Copy number: High Copy
Gene/Insert
  Gene/Insert name: sgRNA NT1/RR1 (rfp)
  gRNA/shRNA sequence: AACTTTCAGTTTAGCGGTCT
  Mutation: D10A and H840A
  Cloning method: Gibson Cloning
Terms and licenses: Academic/Nonprofit Terms; Industry Terms: Not Available to Industry
How to cite: pJMP1106 was a gift from Carol Gross & Jason Peters & Oren Rosenberg (Addgene plasmid # 119249 ; http://n2t.net/addgene:119249 ; RRID:Addgene_119249)
